>Addgene plasmid #16786 | XE123 XDsh delta PDZ-GFP- CS2+ | addgene partial sequence | sequence record 23389 | 16786 with SP6
TTTTGCAGGATCACCATGGCGGAGACTAAAGTGATTTACCATCTGGATGAGGAGGAGACCCCGTTACCTG
GTGAAGGTCCCTGNTCCCGGCCACTGACATCCGCCTGAGGGACTTCAAGGCTGCGCTGGGCCGAGGCCAC
GCCAAATATTTCTTCAAGGCCATGGACCAAGACTTCGGGGTAGTTAAGGAGGAGATCTCAGATGACAATG
CCAAGCTGCCGTGCTTTAATGGCCGTGTGGTGTCGTGGCTTGTGTCCTCCGAGGGTTCTCAGCCGGATTC
TGCACCCCCGGCCCCTGCTACAGAGGTCAGACCTGAACCCCCCCCTCCTGTTCCACCCCCGATTCCACCA
CCCCCTGCAGAGAGAACCAGCGGTATTGGAGATTCCCGGCCTCCCTCCTTTCATCCCAACGTGTCGGGCA
GTACTGAGCAGCTGGATCAGGACAACGAGTCTGTCATCTCCATGCGCAGAGACCGAGTCAGGCGGAGAGA
GAGCAGTGAGCAAGCAGGTGTTGGCAGAGGGGTGAATGGACGGACAGAGCGGCACCTATCTGGGTATGAA
TCTTCCTCGACTCTATTGACCAGTGAGATTGAGACGAGTATCTGTGATTCGGAGGAGGACGACACCATGA
GCAGGTTCAGCAGTTCCACGGAGCAGAGCAGTGCCTCACGCCTTCTCAAACGGCACCGGCGCCGCCGCAA
GCAGAGACCCCCGCGCCTGGAACGGACGTCCTCATTCAGCAGCGTCACCGACTCCACCATGTCCCCTAAC
ATCATCACTGTGACGCTGAATATGGANAANTACAATTTCCTGGGCATCTCCGGATC
