[The description below was written by a language model from this plasmid's Addgene catalogue record.]
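Description:
XE123 XDsh delta PDZ-GFP-CS2+ is a Xenopus expression plasmid built on the pCS2+ backbone (about 4.1 kb without insert). It is maintained as a high-copy plasmid in E. coli under ampicillin selection. The insert is a deletion mutant of Xenopus laevis Dishevelled (Xdsh, corresponding to the dvl2.L gene) fused to GFP. The mutant retains amino acids 1-267 and 381-736 and lacks residues 268-380, the region that the construct name identifies as the PDZ domain. According to the depositor's notes, it was derived from an earlier GFP-tagged full-length XDsh construct. The record does not state whether GFP lies at the N- or C-terminus, although the name suggests it follows the Dsh coding sequence.

pCS2+ vectors generally carry an SP6 promoter upstream of the cloning site for in vitro transcription, together with a strong CMV-type promoter and SV40 polyadenylation signal for direct expression in vertebrate cells. No feature table is supplied to confirm these elements here. The record does support the SP6 route, since the depositor describes linearising the plasmid at a NotI site and transcribing with SP6 polymerase, and SP6 is also listed as the 5′ sequencing primer. The resulting synthetic mRNA is the sort typically microinjected into Xenopus eggs or embryos.

The associated study concerns the dorsal enrichment of Dishevelled during establishment of the dorsal-ventral axis and its dependence on cortical rotation. In that setting, the GFP fusion lets the protein's subcellular distribution be followed in live or fixed embryos. The deletion lets researchers test how far the PDZ region contributes to Dishevelled localisation and Wnt-pathway signalling.
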