Addgene plasmid #16786: XE123 XDsh delta PDZ-GFP- CS2+
Depositing lab: Randall Moon. Depositing organization: University of Washington. Publication: Establishment of the dorsal-ventral axis in Xenopus embryos coincides with the dorsal enrichment of dishevelled that is dependent on cortical rotation. Miller JR, Rowning BA, Larabell CA, Yang-Snyder JA, Bates RL, Moon RT. J Cell Biol. 1999 Jul 26;146(2):427-37. doi: 10.1083/jcb.146.2.427. PubMed 10427095.
Backbone
  Vector backbone: pCS2+
  Backbone size w/o insert (bp): 4095
  Vector type: Xenopus Expression
Growth in bacteria
  Bacterial resistance: Ampicillin, 100 μg/mL
  Growth temperature: 37°C
  Growth strain: DH5alpha
  Copy number: High Copy
Gene/Insert
  Gene/Insert name: Xdsh-delta-PDZ (alt name: dsh)
  Species: X. laevis (frog)
  Mutation: contains Dsh amino acids 1-267 and 381-736 (deleting 268-380)
  Entrez Gene: dvl2.L (a.k.a. XELAEV_18019661mg, dishevelled, dsh, dvl, dvl2, xdd1, xdsh)
  Tag / fusion protein: gfp
  Cloning method: Restriction Enzyme
  Sequencing primers: 5′ Sp6
Terms and licenses: Academic/Nonprofit Terms; Industry Terms: Not Available to Industry
Depositor comments: GFP-tagged XDsh of Yang-Snyder et al. (Curr. Biology, 1996) was engineered to now contain Dsh amino acids 1-267 and 381-736 (deleting 268-380). Linearize with Not1 and transcribe with SP6. Ref: J.R. Miller et al., (1999), J. Cell Biology 146:427-437.
How to cite: XE123 XDsh delta PDZ-GFP- CS2+ was a gift from Randall Moon (Addgene plasmid # 16786 ; http://n2t.net/addgene:16786 ; RRID:Addgene_16786)
